Addgene plasmid #154845: str-KDEL_Stx5S-SBP-mCitrine
Purpose: Synchronize trafficking of Stx5S from the ER, for use with FLIM (RUSH system)
Depositing lab: Geert van den Bogaart. Depositing organization: University of Groningen. Publication: Congenital disorder of glycosylation caused by starting site-specific variant in syntaxin-5. Linders PTA, Gerretsen ECF, Ashikov A, Vals MA, de Boer R, Revelo NH, Arts R, Baerenfaenger M, Zijlstra F, Huijben K, Raymond K, Muru K, Fjodorova O, Pajusalu S, Ounap K, Ter Beest M, Lefeber D, van den Bogaart G. Nat Commun. 2021 Oct 28;12(1):6227. doi: 10.1038/s41467-021-26534-y. PubMed 34711829.
Backbone
  Vector backbone: pIRES_neo3
  Backbone manufacturer: Clontech
  Total vector size (bp): 6813
  Vector type: Mammalian Expression
Growth in bacteria
  Bacterial resistance: Ampicillin, 100 μg/mL
  Growth temperature: 37°C
  Growth strain: NEB Stable
  Copy number: High Copy
Gene/Insert
  Gene/Insert name: Stx5 (Short isoform) (alt names: STX5; Syntaxin 5; STX5A)
  Species: H. sapiens (human)
  Insert size (bp): 900
  Mutation: Lacks amino acids 1-54, enocdes short isoform of Stx5
  GenBank ID: NM_003164.5
  Entrez Gene: STX5 (a.k.a. CDG2AA, SED5, STX5A)
  Promoter: CMV
  Tag / fusion protein: Streptavidin Binding Protein (SBP) (C terminal on insert); mCitrine (C terminal on insert)
  Cloning method: Restriction Enzyme; 5′ cloning site AscI (not destroyed); 3′ cloning site XbaI (not destroyed)
  Sequencing primers: 5′ IRES-F; 3′ pEGFP-all
Terms and licenses: Academic/Nonprofit Terms; Industry Terms: Not Available to Industry
How to cite: str-KDEL_Stx5S-SBP-mCitrine was a gift from Geert van den Bogaart (Addgene plasmid # 154845 ; http://n2t.net/addgene:154845 ; RRID:Addgene_154845)
