[The description below was written by a language model from this plasmid's Addgene catalogue record and pLannotate feature annotations shown in this document.]
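Description:
str-KDEL_Stx5S-SBP-mCitrine is a bicistronic mammalian expression plasmid of about 6.8 kb, built on the Clontech pIRES_neo3 backbone and designed for the RUSH (retention using selective hooks) system. It is propagated in E. coli as a high-copy plasmid through a ColE1/pUC-type origin and selected with ampicillin via the β-lactamase gene. The feature table shows no neomycin resistance cassette, which suggests the position downstream of the IRES that normally carries the selection marker now holds the reporter. No mammalian selection marker is annotated.

A single CMV enhancer/promoter drives one transcript encoding both RUSH components. The first cistron is the "hook": a short fragment annotated as STIM1, most likely serving as a signal sequence, fused to streptavidin. According to the construct name it carries a KDEL ER-retention motif, although this motif is not annotated separately. A chimeric intron and an EMCV IRES follow, and the IRES allows translation of the second cistron, the reporter. The reporter is the short isoform of human syntaxin 5 (Stx5S, lacking amino acids 1–54, roughly 900 bp), cloned between AscI and XbaI and fused at its C terminus to streptavidin binding peptide (SBP) and the yellow fluorescent protein mCitrine. An SV40 polyadenylation signal terminates the transcript.

In transfected cells, the ER-resident streptavidin hook captures the SBP tag and holds Stx5S-SBP-mCitrine in the endoplasmic reticulum. Adding biotin competes for streptavidin and releases the reporter as a synchronized wave toward the Golgi. The record states that the construct is intended for synchronizing Stx5S trafficking from the ER in combination with fluorescence lifetime imaging (FLIM), where mCitrine would provide the fluorescence lifetime readout.
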