Features (pLannotate 1.2.2; 21 found; start..end, strand, type, name):
     40..92      -  misc_feature   bom (fragment): basis of mobility region from pBR322
    247..626     +  enhancer       CMV enhancer: human cytomegalovirus immediate early enhancer
    627..830     +  promoter       CMV promoter: human cytomegalovirus (CMV) immediate early promoter
    826..859     +  LTR            5' LTR (truncated) (fragment): truncated 5' long terminal repeat (LTR) from HIV-1
    875..893     +  promoter       T7 promoter: promoter for bacteriophage T7 RNA polymerase
    966..1079    +  CDS            STIM1 (fragment): STIM1_HUMAN - Also known as GOK From Homo sapiens (Human).
   1065..1565    +  CDS            SAV_STRAV (fragment): Experimental evidence at protein level: Swiss-Prot protein existence level 1. The biological function of streptavidin is not known. Forms a strong non-covalent specific complex with biotin (one molecule of biotin per subunit of streptavidin). From Streptomyces avidinii.
   1658..1887    +  intron         chimeric intron: chimera between introns from adenovirus and immunoglobulin heavy chain genes
   2070..2532    +  misc_feature   IRES: internal ribosome entry site (IRES) of the encephalomyocarditis virus (EMCV)
   2558..3460    +  CDS            STX5 (fragment): STX5_HUMAN - Also known as STX5A. Experimental evidence at protein level: Swiss-Prot protein existence level 1. Mediates endoplasmic reticulum to Golgi transport. Together with p115/USO1 and GM130/GOLGA2, involved in vesicle tethering and fusion at the cis-Golgi membrane to maintain the stacked and inter- connected structure of the Golgi apparatus. From Homo sapiens (Human).
   3614..4327    +  CDS            mCitrine: mCitrine is a basic (constitutively fluorescent) yellow fluorescent protein published in 2001, derived from Aequorea victoria.
   4352..4436    +  CDS            large T antigen (fragment): large T antigen from SV40 (simian virus 40)
   4459..4580    +  polyA_signal   SV40 poly(A) signal: SV40 polyadenylation signal
   4591..4642    +  polyA_signal   SV40 poly(A) signal (fragment): SV40 polyadenylation signal
   4706..4722    -  protein_bind   lac operator: The lac repressor binds to the lac operator to inhibit transcription in E. coli. This inhibition can be relieved by adding lactose or isopropyl-β-D-thiogalactopyranoside (IPTG). lac repressor encoded by lacI
   4730..4760    -  promoter       lac promoter: promoter for the E. coli lac operon
   4775..4796    -  protein_bind   CAP binding site: CAP binding activates transcription in the presence of cAMP. E. coli catabolite activator protein
   4809..4901    -  CDS            lacI (fragment): lac repressor; lacI; The lac repressor binds to the lac operator to inhibit transcription in E. coli. This inhibition can be relieved by adding lactose or isopropyl-β-D-thiogalactopyranoside (IPTG).
   5084..5672    -  rep_origin     ori: high-copy-number ColE1/pMB1/pBR322/pUC origin of replication
   5843..6703    -  CDS            AmpR: β-lactamase; bla; confers resistance to ampicillin, carbenicillin, and related antibiotics
   6704..6808    -  promoter       AmpR promoter: bla
>Addgene plasmid #154845 | str-KDEL_Stx5S-SBP-mCitrine | addgene full sequence | sequence record 325019 | Addgene NGS Result
CCACCTGACGTCGACGGATCGGGAGATCTCCCGATCCCCTATGGTGCACTCTCAGTACAATCTGCTCTGA
TGCCGCATAGTTAAGCCAGTATCTGCTCCCTGCTTGTGTGTTGGAGGTCGCTGAGTAGTGCGCGAGCAAA
ATTTAAGCTACAACAAGGCAAGGCTTGACCGACAATTGCATGAAGAATCTGCTTAGGGTTAGGCGTTTTG
CGCTGCTTCGCGATGTACGGGCCAGATATACGCGTTGACATTGATTATTGACTAGTTATTAATAGTAATC
AATTACGGGGTCATTAGTTCATAGCCCATATATGGAGTTCCGCGTTACATAACTTACGGTAAATGGCCCG
CCTGGCTGACCGCCCAACGACCCCCGCCCATTGACGTCAATAATGACGTATGTTCCCATAGTAACGCCAA
TAGGGACTTTCCATTGACGTCAATGGGTGGAGTATTTACGGTAAACTGCCCACTTGGCAGTACATCAAGT
GTATCATATGCCAAGTACGCCCCCTATTGACGTCAATGACGGTAAATGGCCCGCCTGGCATTATGCCCAG
TACATGACCTTATGGGACTTTCCTACTTGGCAGTACATCTACGTATTAGTCATCGCTATTACCATGGTGA
TGCGGTTTTGGCAGTACATCAATGGGCGTGGATAGCGGTTTGACTCACGGGGATTTCCAAGTCTCCACCC
CATTGACGTCAATGGGAGTTTGTTTTGGCACCAAAATCAACGGGACTTTCCAAAATGTCGTAACAACTCC
GCCCCATTGACGCAAATGGGCGGTAGGCGTGTACGGTGGGAGGTCTATATAAGCAGAGCTCTCTGGCTAA
CTAGAGAACCCACTGCTTACTGGCTTATCGAAATTAATACGACTCACTATAGGGAGACCCAAGCTTGGTA
CCGAGCTCGGATCGATATCTGCGGCCTAGCTAGCGCTTAAGGCCTGTTAACCGGTATGGATGTATGCGTC
CGTCTTGCCCTGTGGCTCCTCTGGGGACTCCTCCTGCACCAGGGCCAGAGCCTCAGCCATAGTCACAGTG
AGAAGGCGACAGGAACCAGCTCGGGCGCCGGTTTAAACGACCCTAGCAAAGACTCAAAAGCTCAGGTGTC
CGCTGCCGAGGCTGGCATTACTGGAACATGGTACAATCAGCTCGGGAGCACCTTTATTGTGACTGCTGGA
GCCGATGGAGCCCTCACCGGAACATACGAATCTGCTGTGGGAAACGCCGAATCACGGTACGTCCTCACTG
GCCGATACGATAGTGCCCCTGCCACCGACGGATCTGGGACTGCCCTGGGATGGACTGTCGCTTGGAAAAA
CAACTACCGGAATGCTCATTCTGCCACAACATGGAGTGGACAGTACGTGGGAGGCGCTGAGGCTAGAATC
AATACACAGTGGCTGCTCACATCTGGCACAACCGAGGCAAATGCTTGGAAATCCACCCTGGTGGGACATG
ACACATTCACCAAAGTGAAACCCTCCGCCGCTTCAATCGATGCCGCCAAAAAAGCCGGAGTCAACAACGG
CAATCCTCTGGATGCCGTCCAGCAGCTCGGACCGAAAGATGAACTGTGAGCGGCCGCATAGATAACTGAT
CCAGTGTGCTGGAATTAATTCGCTGTCTGCGAGGGCCAGCTGTTGGGGTGAGTACTCCCTCTCAAAAGCG
GGCATGACTTCTGCGCTAAGATTGTCAGTTTCCAAAAACGAGGAGGATTTGATATTCACCTGGCCCGCGG
TGATGCCTTTGAGGGTGGCCGCGTCCATCTGGTCAGAAAAGACAATCTTTTTGTTGTCAAGCTTGAGGTG
TGGCAGGCTTGAGATCTGGCCATACACTTGAGTGACAATGACATCCACTTTGCCTTTCTCTCCACAGGTG
TCCACTCCCAGGTCCAACTGCAGGTCGAGCATGCATCTAGGGCGGCCAATTCCGCCCCTCTCCCCCCCCC
CCTCTCCCTCCCCCCCCCCTAACGTTACTGGCCGAAGCCGCTTGGAATAAGGCCGGTGTGCGTTTGTCTA
TATGTTATTTTCCACCATATTGCCGTCTTTTGGCAATGTGAGGGCCCGGAAACCTGGCCCTGTCTTCTTG
ACGAGCATTCCTAGGGGTCTTTCCCCTCTCGCCAAAGGAATGCAAGGTCTGTTGAATGTCGTGAAGGAAG
CAGTTCCTCTGGAAGCTTCTTGAAGACAAACAACGTCTGTAGCGACCCTTTGCAGGCAGCGGAACCCCCC
ACCTGGCGACAGGTGCCTCTGCGGCCAAAAGCCACGTGTATAAGATACACCTGCAAAGGCGGCACAACCC
CAGTGCCACGTTGTGAGTTGGATAGTTGTGGAAAGAGTCAAATGGCTCTCCTCAAGCGTATTCAACAAGG
GGCTGAAGGATGCCCAGAAGGTACCCCATTGTATGGGATCTGATCTGGGGCCTCGGTGCACATGCTTTAC
ATGTGTTTAGTCGAGGTTAAAAAAACGTCTAGGCCCCCCGAACCACGGGGACGTGGTTTTCCTTTGAAAA
ACACGATGATAAGCTTGCCACAACCCGGGAGGCGCGCCTGAGCTGCCGCGACCGCACCCAGGAGTTCCTG
AGCGCCTGCAAGAGCCTGCAGACCCGCCAGAACGGCATCCAGACCAACAAGCCCGCCCTGCGCGCCGTGC
GCCAGCGCAGCGAGTTCACCCTGATGGCCAAGCGCATCGGCAAGGACCTGAGCAACACCTTCGCCAAGCT
GGAGAAGCTGACCATCCTGGCCAAGCGCAAGAGCCTGTTCGACGACAAGGCCGTGGAGATCGAGGAGCTG
ACCTACATCATCAAGCAGGACATCAACAGCCTGAACAAGCAGATCGCCCAGCTGCAGGACTTCGTGCGCG
CCAAGGGCAGCCAGAGCGGCCGCCACCTGCAGACCCACAGCAACACCATCGTGGTGAGCCTGCAGAGCAA
GCTGGCCAGCATGAGCAACGACTTCAAGAGCGTGCTGGAGGTGCGCACCGAGAACCTGAAGCAGCAGCGC
AGCCGCCGCGAGCAGTTCAGCCGCGCCCCCGTGAGCGCCCTGCCCCTGGCCCCCAACCACCTGGGCGGCG
GCGCCGTGGTGCTGGGCGCCGAGAGCCACGCCAGCAAGGACGTGGCCATCGACATGATGGACAGCCGCAC
CAGCCAGCAGCTGCAGCTGATCGACGAGCAGGACAGCTACATCCAGAGCCGCGCCGACACCATGCAGAAC
ATCGAGAGCACCATCGTGGAGCTGGGCAGCATCTTCCAGCAGCTGGCCCACATGGTGAAGGAGCAGGAGG
AGACCATCCAGCGCATCGACGAGAACGTGCTGGGCGCCCAGCTGGACGTGGAGGCCGCCCACAGCGAGAT
CCTGAAGTACTTCCAGAGCGTGACCAGCAACCGCTGGCTGATGGTGAAGATCTTCCTGATCCTGATCGTG
TTCTTCATCATCTTCGTGGTGTTCCTGGCCCGGGATCCACCGGTCGCCACCTTGAATTCCGACGAGAAGA
CCACTGGTTGGCGAGGTGGACACGTTGTTGAAGGACTGGCTGGGGAACTTGAACAACTTCGTGCACGACT
GGAGCATCACCCACAAGGTCAACGTGAACCACCTGCAGGTGCTGTGAGCAAGGGCGAGGAGCTGTTCACC
GGCGTGGTGCCCATCCTGGTGGAGCTGGACGGCGACGTGAACGGCCACAAGTTCAGCGTGAGCGGCGAGG
GCGAGGGCGACGCCACCTACGGCAAGCTGACCCTGAAGTTCATCTGCACCACCGGCAAGCTGCCCGTGCC
CTGGCCCACCCTGGTGACCACCTTCGGCTACGGCCTGATGTGCTTCGCCCGCTACCCCGACCACATGAAG
CAGCACGACTTCTTCAAGAGCGCCATGCCCGAGGGCTACGTGCAGGAGCGCACCATCTTCTTCAAGGACG
ACGGCAACTACAAGACCCGCGCCGAGGTGAAGTTCGAGGGCGACACCCTGGTGAACCGCATCGAGCTGAA
GGGCATCGACTTCAAGGAGGACGGCAACATCCTGGGCCACAAGCTGGAGTACAACTACAACAGCCACAAC
GTGTACATCATGGCCGACAAGCAGAAGAACGGCATCAAGGTGAACTTCAAGATCCGCCACAACATCGAGG
ACGGCAGCGTGCAGCTGGCCGACCACTACCAGCAGAACACCCCCATCGGCGACGGCCCCGTGCTGCTGCC
CGACAACCACTACCTGAGCTACCAGAGCAAGCTGAGCAAGGACCCCAACGAGAAGCGCGACCACATGGTG
CTGCTGGAGTTCGTGACCGCCGCCGGCATCACCCTGGGCATGGACGAGCTGTACAAGTAAGCGGCCGCGA
CTCTAGATAACTGATCATAATCAGCCATACCACATTTGTAGAGGTTTTACTTGCTTTAAAAAACCTCCCA
CACCTCCCCCTGAACCTGAAACATAAAATGAATGCAATTGTTGTTGTTAACTTGTTTATTGCAGCTTATA
ATGGTTACAAATAAAGCAATAGCATCACAAATTTCACAAATAAAGCATTTTTTTCACTGCATTCTAGTTG
TGGTTTGTCCAAACTCATCAATGTATCTTAACGCGTCGAGTGCATTCTAGTTGTGGTTTGTCCAAACTCA
TCAATGTATCTTATCATGTCTGTATACCGTCGACCTCTAGCTAGAGCTTGGCGTAATCATGGTCATAGCT
GTTTCCTGTGTGAAATTGTTATCCGCTCACAATTCCACACAACATACGAGCCGGAAGCATAAAGTGTAAA
GCCTGGGGTGCCTAATGAGTGAGCTAACTCACATTAATTGCGTTGCGCTCACTGCCCGCTTTCCAGTCGG
GAAACCTGTCGTGCCAGCTGCATTAATGAATCGGCCAACGCGCGGGGAGAGGCGGTTTGCGTATTGGGCG
CTCTTCCGCTTCCTCGCTCACTGACTCGCTGCGCTCGGTCGTTCGGCTGCGGCGAGCGGTATCAGCTCAC
TCAAAGGCGGTAATACGGTTATCCACAGAATCAGGGGATAACGCAGGAAAGAACATGTGAGCAAAAGGCC
AGCAAAAGGCCAGGAACCGTAAAAAGGCCGCGTTGCTGGCGTTTTTCCATAGGCTCCGCCCCCCTGACGA
GCATCACAAAAATCGACGCTCAAGTCAGAGGTGGCGAAACCCGACAGGACTATAAAGATACCAGGCGTTT
CCCCCTGGAAGCTCCCTCGTGCGCTCTCCTGTTCCGACCCTGCCGCTTACCGGATACCTGTCCGCCTTTC
TCCCTTCGGGAAGCGTGGCGCTTTCTCATAGCTCACGCTGTAGGTATCTCAGTTCGGTGTAGGTCGTTCG
CTCCAAGCTGGGCTGTGTGCACGAACCCCCCGTTCAGCCCGACCGCTGCGCCTTATCCGGTAACTATCGT
CTTGAGTCCAACCCGGTAAGACACGACTTATCGCCACTGGCAGCAGCCACTGGTAACAGGATTAGCAGAG
CGAGGTATGTAGGCGGTGCTACAGAGTTCTTGAAGTGGTGGCCTAACTACGGCTACACTAGAAGAACAGT
ATTTGGTATCTGCGCTCTGCTGAAGCCAGTTACCTTCGGAAAAAGAGTTGGTAGCTCTTGATCCGGCAAA
CAAACCACCGCTGGTAGCGGTGGTTTTTTTGTTTGCAAGCAGCAGATTACGCGCAGAAAAAAAGGATCTC
AAGAAGATCCTTTGATCTTTTCTACGGGGTCTGACGCTCAGTGGAACGAAAACTCACGTTAAGGGATTTT
GGTCATGAGATTATCAAAAAGGATCTTCACCTAGATCCTTTTAAATTAAAAATGAAGTTTTAAATCAATC
TAAAGTATATATGAGTAAACTTGGTCTGACAGTTACCAATGCTTAATCAGTGAGGCACCTATCTCAGCGA
TCTGTCTATTTCGTTCATCCATAGTTGCCTGACTCCCCGTCGTGTAGATAACTACGATACGGGAGGGCTT
ACCATCTGGCCCCAGTGCTGCAATGATACCGCGAGACCCACGCTCACCGGCTCCAGATTTATCAGCAATA
AACCAGCCAGCCGGAAGGGCCGAGCGCAGAAGTGGTCCTGCAACTTTATCCGCCTCCATCCAGTCTATTA
ATTGTTGCCGGGAAGCTAGAGTAAGTAGTTCGCCAGTTAATAGTTTGCGCAACGTTGTTGCCATTGCTAC
AGGCATCGTGGTGTCACGCTCGTCGTTTGGTATGGCTTCATTCAGCTCCGGTTCCCAACGATCAAGGCGA
GTTACATGATCCCCCATGTTGTGCAAAAAAGCGGTTAGCTCCTTCGGTCCTCCGATCGTTGTCAGAAGTA
AGTTGGCCGCAGTGTTATCACTCATGGTTATGGCAGCACTGCATAATTCTCTTACTGTCATGCCATCCGT
AAGATGCTTTTCTGTGACTGGTGAGTACTCAACCAAGTCATTCTGAGAATAGTGTATGCGGCGACCGAGT
TGCTCTTGCCCGGCGTCAATACGGGATAATACCGCGCCACATAGCAGAACTTTAAAAGTGCTCATCATTG
GAAAACGTTCTTCGGGGCGAAAACTCTCAAGGATCTTACCGCTGTTGAGATCCAGTTCGATGTAACCCAC
TCGTGCACCCAACTGATCTTCAGCATCTTTTACTTTCACCAGCGTTTCTGGGTGAGCAAAAACAGGAAGG
CAAAATGCCGCAAAAAAGGGAATAAGGGCGACACGGAAATGTTGAATACTCATACTCTTCCTTTTTCAAT
ATTATTGAAGCATTTATCAGGGTTATTGTCTCATGAGCGGATACATATTTGAATGTATTTAGAAAAATAA
ACAAATAGGGGTTCCGCGCACATTTCCCCGAAAAGTG
